Addgene plasmid #167177: S+12subs
Purpose: Expresses the full Leptodactylus latrans Na+K+ATPase with ATP1A1-S variant with 12 R mutations in Sf9 cells
Depositing lab: Susanne Dobler. Depositing organization: Universitaet Hamburg. Publication: Concerted evolution reveals co-adapted amino acid substitutions in Na(+)K(+)-ATPase of frogs that prey on toxic toads. Mohammadi S, Yang L, Harpak A, Herrera-Alvarez S, Del Pilar Rodriguez-Ordonez M, Peng J, Zhang K, Storz JF, Dobler S, Crawford AJ, Andolfatto P. Curr Biol. 2021 Jun 21;31(12):2530-2538.e10. doi: 10.1016/j.cub.2021.03.089. Epub 2021 Apr 21. PubMed 33887183.
Backbone
  Vector backbone: pFastBac Dual
  Backbone manufacturer: Thermo Fisher
  Backbone size w/o insert (bp): 5193
  Total vector size (bp): 9177
  Vector type: Bacterial Expression, Insect Expression
Growth in bacteria
  Bacterial resistance: Ampicillin, 100 μg/mL
  Growth temperature: 37°C
  Growth strain: DH5alpha
  Growth instructions: Please note XL10-Gold used in this study
  Copy number: Unknown
Gene/Insert 1
  Gene/Insert name: ATP1A1-S+12R (alt names: ATP1A1; Na+K+ATPase alpha 1)
  Species: Leptodactylus latrans
  Insert size (bp): 3069
  Mutation: Changed Q at 111 to R; A at 112 to T; E at 116to D; N at 122 to D; I at 135 to V; L at 180 to Q; I at 199 to L; I at 279 to V; S at 403 to C; L at 536 to M; Q at 701 to L; I at 788 to M
  Promoter: PH
  Cloning method: Unknown
  Sequencing primers: 5′ ATTCCGGATTATTCATACCGTCCCACCATCG; 3′ GTGGTATGGCTGATTATGATCCTCTAGTACTTCTC
Gene/Insert 2
  Gene/Insert name: ATP1B1 (alt name: Na+K+ATPase beta 1)
  Species: Leptodactylus latrans
  Insert size (bp): 917
  Promoter: P10
  Cloning method: Restriction Enzyme; 5′ cloning site XhoI (unknown if destroyed); 3′ cloning site KpnI (unknown if destroyed)
  Sequencing primers: 5′ CGGGTTCCTTCCGGTATTGTCTCCTTC; 3′ ACGGACCTTTAATTCAACCCAACACAATATA
Resource information
  A portion of this plasmid was derived from a plasmid made by: The insert at the PH promoter was synthesized and cloned by Thermo Fisher GeneArt
Terms and licenses: Academic/Nonprofit Terms; Industry Terms: Not Available to Industry
How to cite: S+12subs was a gift from Susanne Dobler (Addgene plasmid # 167177 ; http://n2t.net/addgene:167177 ; RRID:Addgene_167177)
