[The description below was written by a language model from this plasmid's Addgene catalogue record and pLannotate feature annotations shown in this document.]
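Description:
S+12subs is a baculovirus donor (transfer) plasmid built on the pFastBac Dual backbone, designed to co-express both subunits of the Na+/K+-ATPase of the frog Leptodactylus latrans in Sf9 insect cells. It is propagated in E. coli through a high-copy ColE1/pUC-type origin with ampicillin selection, and it also carries an f1 origin. The expression region lies between the Tn7L and Tn7R ends of a mini-Tn7 element together with a gentamicin resistance gene. In the Bac-to-Bac type system this arrangement lets the whole cassette transpose into a baculovirus shuttle vector (bacmid) in E. coli, from which recombinant virus is then produced.

The two cassettes are arranged back to back in opposite orientations. The polyhedrin (PH) promoter drives the roughly 3.1 kb ATP1A1 alpha-1 catalytic subunit, terminated by the SV40 polyadenylation signal. The p10 promoter drives the roughly 0.9 kb ATP1B1 beta-1 subunit, cloned between XhoI and KpnI and terminated by the HSV TK polyadenylation signal. The automated annotation labels these coding sequences by their closest database homologues (cane toad and mouse), but the catalogue gives the species of both as L. latrans.

The alpha subunit is the "S" paralog of ATP1A1 engineered to carry twelve substitutions that convert it to the residues of the "R" paralog: Q111R, A112T, E116D, N122D, I135V, L180Q, I199L, I279V, S403C, L536M, Q701L and I788M. This insert was made by commercial gene synthesis. No epitope or purification tags are recorded. The associated study concerns co-adapted amino acid substitutions in the Na+/K+-ATPase of frogs that prey on toxic toads, so the construct supplies recombinant pump protein for examining the combined effect of these substitutions.
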