Features (pLannotate 1.2.2; 18 found; start..end, strand, type, name):
      1..92      +  promoter       polyhedrin promoter: polh from Autographa californica; promoter for the baculovirus polyhedrin gene
    160..3225    +  CDS            ATP1A1: AT1A1_RHIMB - Experimental evidence at protein level: Swiss-Prot protein existence level 1. This is the catalytic component of the active enzyme, which catalyzes the hydrolysis of ATP coupled with the exchange of sodium and potassium ions across the plasma membrane. This action creates the electrochemical gradient of sodium and potassium ions, providing the energy for active transport of various nutrients. From Rhinella marina (Cane toad) (Bufo marinus).
   3307..3390    +  CDS            large T antigen (fragment): large T antigen from SV40 (simian virus 40)
   3413..3547    +  polyA_signal   SV40 poly(A) signal: SV40 polyadenylation signal
   3576..3741    -  mobile_element Tn7L: mini-Tn7 element (left end of the Tn7 transposon) Tn7
   3904..3920    +  CDS            lacZα (fragment): LacZα fragment of β-galactosidase; lacZ fragment
   3925..4379    +  rep_origin     f1 ori (sequence partly withheld): f1 bacteriophage origin of replication; arrow indicates direction of (+) strand synthesis
   4405..4509    +  promoter       AmpR promoter: bla
   4510..5370    +  CDS            AmpR: β-lactamase; bla; confers resistance to ampicillin, carbenicillin, and related antibiotics
   5541..6129    +  rep_origin     ori: high-copy-number ColE1/pMB1/pBR322/pUC origin of replication
   6315..6366    -  misc_feature   bom (fragment): basis of mobility region from pBR322
   6434..6658    -  mobile_element Tn7R: mini-Tn7 element (right end of the Tn7 transposon) Tn7
   6725..7258    -  CDS            GmR: gentamycin acetyltransferase; aacC1; confers resistance to gentamycin
   7447..7475    -  promoter       Pc promoter: intI1 (promoter lies within the coding sequence); class 1 integron promoter
   7453..7812    -  CDS            YPR2_ECOLX (fragment): Protein predicted: Swiss-Prot protein existence level 4. From Escherichia coli.
   7983..8031    -  polyA_signal   HSV TK poly(A) signal: herpes simplex virus thymidine kinase polyadenylation signal (Cole and Stacy, 1985)
   8108..9016    -  CDS            Atp1b1: AT1B1_MOUSE - Also known as Atp4b. Experimental evidence at protein level: Swiss-Prot protein existence level 1. Involved in cell adhesion and establishing epithelial cell polarity. From Mus musculus (Mouse).
   9051..9160    -  promoter       p10 promoter: baculovirus promoter for expression in insect cells
>Addgene plasmid #167177 | S+12subs | addgene full sequence | sequence record 334485 | Addgene NGS Result
ATCATGGAGATAATTAAAATGATAACCATCTCGCAAATAAATAAGTATTTTACTGTTTTCGTAACAGTTT
TGTAATAAAAAAACCTATAAATATTCCGGATTATTCATACCGTCCCACCATCGGGCGCGGATCCCGGTCC
GAAGCGCGCGGAATTCAAAATGGGATACGGGGCCGGACGTGATAAGTATGAGCCCGCAGCCACTTCTGAA
CATGGCGGCAAGAAGAAAGGCAAAGGGAAGGATAGGGATATGGATGAGCTCAAGAAGGAAGTGGCACTGG
ATGACCATAAGATGACCCTAGATGAGCTGCATCGCAAGTATGGAACCGACCTGACCAGGGGGCTTACCAC
AGCTCGAGCAGCCGAAATCCTGGCACGAGATGGTCCAAATGCCTTGACCCCACCTCCAACCACCCCAGAA
TGGGTGAAGTTCTGCCGCCAGCTGTTTGGAGGCTTCTCTATGCTGCTGTGGATCGGGGCCATTCTCTGCT
TCCTGGCATATGGTATTCGTACTGCAACAGAGGATGAGCCACAGAACGATGATCTCTACCTCGGTGTTGT
CCTGTCCGCTGTTGTCATCGTCACTGGCTGCTTTTCCTACTACCAAGAAGCAAAGAGCTCAAAGATCATG
GAGTCCTTTAAGAACATGGTGCCTCAGCAAGCCCTGGTTATCCGAAATGGTGAGAAGCTTAGTATCAATG
CGGAAGAGGTTGTCCTGGGAGATCTTGTAGAAGTGAAGGGTGGTGACCGGATCCCAGCCGATCTCCGAAT
CCTCTCTGCTCATGGCTGTAAGGTGGACAACTCTTCCCTGACTGGAGAGTCTGAGCCCCAGACCAGATCT
CCGGACTTCACCAATGAGAACCCTCTGGAGACCCGTAACATCGCCTTCTTCTCCACCAACTGTGTAGAAG
GAACGGCTCGTGGTATTGTTATCAACACTGGTGACCGCACTGTTATGGGACGTATTGCAACCTTGGCTTC
TGGTCTTGAGGGTGGCCGAACCCCCATTGCCGTTGAGATTGAGCACTTCATCCATATCATCACTGGGGTG
GCAGTATTCCTGGGTGTCTCTTTCTTCATCCTGTCACTCATCTTGCAGTACACTTGGCTTGAAGCAGTCA
TATTCCTCATCGGTATCATTGTCGCCAACGTGCCTGAAGGTCTCCTGGCTACAGTCACTGTGTGCCTTAC
ACTCACCGCCAAGAGGATGGCTCGTAAAAACTGCTTGGTGAAGAACTTGGAAGCTGTGGAAACCCTTGGA
TCTACCTCGACCATCTGCTCTGACAAGACCGGAACCCTGACTCAGAACCGTATGACCGTAGCACACATGT
GGTTTGACAACCAGATTCATGAAGCCGACACCACAGAGAATCAGAGCGGTGCCTGCTTTGATAAGAGCTC
CCCCACCTGGACAGCTCTGGCTCGTATTGCTGGTCTCTGTAACCGTGCGGTGTTCCAGGCTGGTCAGGAG
AACACTCCTATTCTGAAGAGAGATGTGGCCGGAGATGCCTCTGAATCTGCTCTGCTGAAGTGTATTGAGC
TGTGCTGTGGCTCTGTAAGGGACATGCGAGAAAAGAACCAAAAAGTGGCTGAGATTCCCTTCAACTCCAC
CAATAAATACCAGTTGTCCGTACACAAGAATGCCAACTCTTCAGAGTCTCGATACCTTCTGGTTATGAAG
GGTGCCCCCGAAAGGATCCTGGACCGTTGCTCTACCATCCTGCTTCAAGGCAAAGAGCAGCCCCTAGATG
AGGAGCTAAAGGACGCTTTCCAGAATGCTTACATGGAGCTCGGGGGCCTTGGGGAGCGAGTACTGGGTTT
CTGCCACTTAGTTCTAAATGACGACCAGTTCCCTGAAGGCTTCAACTTTGATACAGAAGAAGTGAATTTC
CCCACAGAGGGCCTGTGCTTTGTTGGCCTTATCTCCATGATTGACCCTCCCCGCGCCGCTGTGCCTGATG
CAGTCGGCAAATGCAGAAGTGCCGGAATCAAGGTTATCATGGTCACCGGTGACCACCCCATCACTGCCAA
GGCTATTGCCAAGGGAGTAGGTATCATCTCTGAGGGTAACGAGACAGTGGAAGACATTGCAGCCCGTCTC
AACATCCCAGTCAACCAGGTGAACCCCAGGGATGCAAAAGCATGTGTGATCCATGGCACAGACCTGAAGG
ACATGTCCTCGGATCAGATTGACGACATCCTCCGACACCACACAGAAATTGTGTTTGCCAGAACCTCCCC
TCAGCAGAAGCTCATCATTGTGGAGGGTTGTCAGAGACTGGGAGCCATTGTGGCAGTGACTGGTGATGGT
GTGAACGACTCCCCCGCTCTGAAGAAGGCAGACATTGGGATTGCTATGGGTATTGCAGGCTCTGATGTCT
CCAAACAGGCTGCAGATATGATTCTGCTGGACGACAACTTTGCCTCTATTGTGACTGGTGTGGAGGAAGG
GCGTCTGATTTTTGATAACCTGAAGAAATCTATTGCCTACACACTGACCAGTAACATCCCTGAGATCACC
CCTTTCCTCATCTTTATCATGGCCAACATTCCCCTGCCCCTGGGCACAGTCACCATCCTCTGTATTGATC
TGGGCACTGACATGGTCCCTGCCATCTCCCTGGCCTATGAACAAGCAGAAAGTGACATCATGAAGCGTCA
GCCCAGAAACCCAAAGACGGACAAGCTGGTGAATGAACGTCTCATCAGTATGGCTTACGGGCAGATCGGT
ATGATCCAGGCCCTTGGTGGGTTCTTCACCTACTTTGTTATCTTGGCGGAGAACGGTTTCCTGCCATCAA
CGCTGCTCGGCATCAGGGTGAACTGGGATGACCGATGGATAAATGATGTGGAAGACAGCTACGGGCAGCA
GTGGACATACGAGCAGAGGAAGATTGTGGAGTTCACCTGTCACACCTCCTTCTTCGTCAGCATTGTCATT
GTACAGTGGGCTGACCTGATCATCTGTAAGACCAGGAGGAACTCTGTATTCCAGCAGGGCATGAAGAACA
AGATCCTTATCTTTGGCCTGTTTGAGGAGACTGCACTGGCCGCCTTCCTGTCATACTGCCCAGGCATGGA
TGTGGCACTCCGCATGTACCCACTGAAACCAACATGGTGGTTCTGTGCCTTCCCCTACTCTCTGCTCATC
TTCATATATGATGAAATCCGAAAACTGATAATCAGACGCAGCCCTGGCGGCTGGGTGGAGAAAGAAACCT
ATTATTAAGTCGACGAGCTCACTAGTCGCGGCCGCTTTCGAATCTAGAGCCTGCAGTCTCGACAAGCTTG
TCGAGAAGTACTAGAGGATCATAATCAGCCATACCACATTTGTAGAGGTTTTACTTGCTTTAAAAAACCT
CCCACACCTCCCCCTGAACCTGAAACATAAAATGAATGCAATTGTTGTTGTTAACTTGTTTATTGCAGCT
TATAATGGTTACAAATAAAGCAATAGCATCACAAATTTCACAAATAAAGCATTTTTTTCACTGCATTCTA
GTTGTGGTTTGTCCAAACTCATCAATGTATCTTATCATGTCTGGATCTGATCACTGCTTGAGCCTAGGAG
ATCCGAACCAGATAAGTGAAATCTAGTTCCAAACTATTTTGTCATTTTTAATTTTCGTATTAGCTTACGA
CGCTACACCCAGTTCCCATCTATTTTGTCACTCTTCCCTAAATAATCCTTAAAAACTCCATTTCCACCCC
TCCCAGTTCCCAACTATTTTGTCCGCCCACAGCGGGGCATTTTTCTTCCTGTTATGTTTTTAATCAAACA
TCCTGCCAACTCCATGTGACAAACCGTCATCTTCGGCTACTTTTTCTCTGTCACAGAATGAAAATTTTTC
TGTCATCTCTTCGTTATTAATGTTTGTAATTGACTGAATATCAACGCTTATTTGCAGCCTGAATGGCGAA
TGGG
[124 nt withheld, positions 3925-4048]
C
[91 nt withheld, positions 4050-4140]
A
[49 nt withheld, positions 4142-4190]
CCTTTGACGTTGGAGTCCACGTTCTT
[37 nt withheld, positions 4217-4253]
ACCCTATCTCGGTCTATTCTTTTGATTTATAAGGGATTTTGCCGATTTCGGCCTATTGGTTAAAAAATGA
GCTGATTTAACAAAAATTTAACGCGAATTTTAACAAAATATTAACGCTTACAATTTAGGTGGCACTTTTC
GGGGAAATGTGCGCGGAACCCCTATTTGTTTATTTTTCTAAATACATTCAAATATGTATCCGCTCATGAG
ACAATAACCCTGATAAATGCTTCAATAATATTGAAAAAGGAAGAGTATGAGTATTCAACATTTCCGTGTC
GCCCTTATTCCCTTTTTTGCGGCATTTTGCCTTCCTGTTTTTGCTCACCCAGAAACGCTGGTGAAAGTAA
AAGATGCTGAAGATCAGTTGGGTGCACGAGTGGGTTACATCGAACTGGATCTCAACAGCGGTAAGATCCT
TGAGAGTTTTCGCCCCGAAGAACGTTTTCCAATGATGAGCACTTTTAAAGTTCTGCTATGTGGCGCGGTA
TTATCCCGTATTGACGCCGGGCAAGAGCAACTCGGTCGCCGCATACACTATTCTCAGAATGACTTGGTTG
AGTACTCACCAGTCACAGAAAAGCATCTTACGGATGGCATGACAGTAAGAGAATTATGCAGTGCTGCCAT
AACCATGAGTGATAACACTGCGGCCAACTTACTTCTGACAACGATCGGAGGACCGAAGGAGCTAACCGCT
TTTTTGCACAACATGGGGGATCATGTAACTCGCCTTGATCGTTGGGAACCGGAGCTGAATGAAGCCATAC
CAAACGACGAGCGTGACACCACGATGCCTGTAGCAATGGCAACAACGTTGCGCAAACTATTAACTGGCGA
ACTACTTACTCTAGCTTCCCGGCAACAATTAATAGACTGGATGGAGGCGGATAAAGTTGCAGGACCACTT
CTGCGCTCGGCCCTTCCGGCTGGCTGGTTTATTGCTGATAAATCTGGAGCCGGTGAGCGTGGGTCTCGCG
GTATCATTGCAGCACTGGGGCCAGATGGTAAGCCCTCCCGTATCGTAGTTATCTACACGACGGGGAGTCA
GGCAACTATGGATGAACGAAATAGACAGATCGCTGAGATAGGTGCCTCACTGATTAAGCATTGGTAACTG
TCAGACCAAGTTTACTCATATATACTTTAGATTGATTTAAAACTTCATTTTTAATTTAAAAGGATCTAGG
TGAAGATCCTTTTTGATAATCTCATGACCAAAATCCCTTAACGTGAGTTTTCGTTCCACTGAGCGTCAGA
CCCCGTAGAAAAGATCAAAGGATCTTCTTGAGATCCTTTTTTTCTGCGCGTAATCTGCTGCTTGCAAACA
AAAAAACCACCGCTACCAGCGGTGGTTTGTTTGCCGGATCAAGAGCTACCAACTCTTTTTCCGAAGGTAA
CTGGCTTCAGCAGAGCGCAGATACCAAATACTGTTCTTCTAGTGTAGCCGTAGTTAGGCCACCACTTCAA
GAACTCTGTAGCACCGCCTACATACCTCGCTCTGCTAATCCTGTTACCAGTGGCTGCTGCCAGTGGCGAT
AAGTCGTGTCTTACCGGGTTGGACTCAAGACGATAGTTACCGGATAAGGCGCAGCGGTCGGGCTGAACGG
GGGGTTCGTGCACACAGCCCAGCTTGGAGCGAACGACCTACACCGAACTGAGATACCTACAGCGTGAGCT
ATGAGAAAGCGCCACGCTTCCCGAAGGGAGAAAGGCGGACAGGTATCCGGTAAGCGGCAGGGTCGGAACA
GGAGAGCGCACGAGGGAGCTTCCAGGGGGAAACGCCTGGTATCTTTATAGTCCTGTCGGGTTTCGCCACC
TCTGACTTGAGCGTCGATTTTTGTGATGCTCGTCAGGGGGGCGGAGCCTATGGAAAAACGCCAGCAACGC
GGCCTTTTTACGGTTCCTGGCCTTTTGCTGGCCTTTTGCTCACATGTTCTTTCCTGCGTTATCCCCTGAT
TCTGTGGATAACCGTATTACCGCCTTTGAGTGAGCTGATACCGCTCGCCGCAGCCGAACGACCGAGCGCA
GCGAGTCAGTGAGCGAGGAAGCGGAAGAGCGCCTGATGCGGTATTTTCTCCTTACGCATCTGTGCGGTAT
TTCACACCGCATAGACCAGCCGCGTAACCTGGCAAAATCGGTTACGGTTGAGTAATAAATGGATGCCCTG
CGTAAGCGGGTGTGGGCGGACAATAAAGTCTTAAACTGAACAAAATAGATCTAAACTATGACAATAAAGT
CTTAAACTAGACAGAATAGTTGTAAACTGAAATCAGTCCAGTTATGCTGTGAAAAAGCATACTGGACTTT
TGTTATGGCTAAAGCAAACTCTTCATTTTCTGAAGTGCAAATTGCCCGTCGTATTAAAGAGGGGCGTGGC
CAAGGGCATGGTAAAGACTATATTCGCGGCGTTGTGACAATTTACCGAACAACTCCGCGGCCGGGAAGCC
GATCTCGGCTTGAACGAATTGTTAGGTGGCGGTACTTGGGTCGATATCAAAGTGCATCACTTCTTCCCGT
ATGCCCAACTTTGTATAGAGAGCCACTGCGGGATCGTCACCGTAATCTGCTTGCACGTAGATCACATAAG
CACCAAGCGCGTTGGCCTCATGCTTGAGGAGATTGATGAGCGCGGTGGCAATGCCCTGCCTCCGGTGCTC
GCCGGAGACTGCGAGATCATAGATATAGATCTCACTACGCGGCTGCTCAAACTTGGGCAGAACGTAAGCC
GCGAGAGCGCCAACAACCGCTTCTTGGTCGAAGGCAGCAAGCGCGATGAATGTCTTACTACGGAGCAAGT
TCCCGAGGTAATCGGAGTCCGGCTGATGTTGGGAGTAGGTGGCTACGTCTCCGAACTCACGACCGAAAAG
ATCAAGAGCAGCCCGCATGGATTTGACTTGGTCAGGGCCGAGCCTACATGTGCGAATGATGCCCATACTT
GAGCCACCTAACTTTGTTTTAGGGCGACTGCCCTGCTGCGTAACATCGTTGCTGCTGCGTAACATCGTTG
CTGCTCCATAACATCAAACATCGACCCACGGCGTAACGCGCTTGCTGCTTGGATGCCCGAGGCATAGACT
GTACAAAAAAACAGTCATAACAAGCCATGAAAACCGCCACTGCGCCGTTACCACCGCTGCGTTCGGTCAA
GGTTCTGGACCAGTTGCGTGAGCGCATACGCTACTTGCATTACAGTTTACGAACCGAACAGGCTTATGTC
AACTGGGTTCGTGCCTTCATCCGTTTCCACGGTGTGCGTCACCCGGCAACCTTGGGCAGCAGCGAAGTCG
AGGCATTTCTGTCCTGGCTGGCGAACGAGCGCAAGGTTTCGGTCTCCACGCATCGTCAGGCATTGGCGGC
CTTGCTGTTCTTCTACGGCAAGGTGCTGTGCACGGATCTGCCCTTGCTTCAGGAGATCGGTAGACCTCGG
CCGTCGCGGCGCTTGCCGGTGGTGCTGACCCCGGATGAAGTGGTTCGCATCCTCGGTTTTCTGGAAGGCG
AGCATCGTTTGTTCGCCCAGGACTCTAGCTATAGTTCTAGTGGTTGGCTACGTACCCGTAGTGGCTATGG
CAGGGCTTGCCGCCCCGACGTTGGCTGCGAGCCCTGGGCCTTCACCCGAACTTGGGGGTTGGGGTGGGGA
AAAGGAAGAAACGCGGGCGTATTGGTCCCAATGGGGTCTCGGTGGGGTATCGACAGAGTGCCAGCCCTGG
GACCGAACCCCGCGTTTATGAACAAACGACCCAACACCCGTGCGTTTTATTCTGTCTTTTTATTGCCGTC
ATAGCGCGGGTTCCTTCCGGTATTGTCTCCTTCCGTGTTTCAGTTAGCCTCCCCCATCTCCCGGTACCTC
AGCTACTCTTAATCTCCAACTTTATATCGAAACGTCCCTGGAAACGGTCTTTTTCGCTATACTGTATGTT
CTGGCCATATGCCTTGCACTCGATACGAACTTCTGTGTTTAAGCTGATGTTGGTAAATTGCACAGCAATA
AGGGGTTGTAGATATTGAGGTTGTAGCCGTATTCCATAGTAAGGATAGTAGTTCAAGGGAAATCCAGCAT
ATCCGCCCATGCCAAAGTAGTCAATCCTAAAGATCTTAGGCTGGTCTTCCTCTTTCTTTCCTTCACAGAG
GATTGGAATCATGTTTTCACTGTACAAGCCTTTGAAACCAACAACTGTTCCATTTGCTGGAGGCTTTGGT
TTAAATCCCAGAATTCTGTTAAGCTTCACAATCACACAGGGCTTGCCTTCTTTAAAACCAAAGGTTGGAT
CATCCAGACCAGAGCAATTTCCGAGCCATTCCCTCTTAAATCGACAGGCTCTTTTTTCGCCTCCATCTCC
ATTTATTGGTCCACGTTCAATGTAGGTAGAGGGTTCAGTTGGGCAGTCTTCAAATTTCACATTGTCCTCT
TGCTTGCTGGAGTTATACTTTTCTAAAAACCTAGTAATGCTAGACACATATTCTGCATATGAAGCCGGGT
CATTCTGATTAAAGGAGAGTTCTGCCTTTACAGCTTTGGGCAGCTGAGTCAGTCCTGGTGGGGCGACACG
GTCCTGATACTTTGGTTCATATATACTGATAGTTAATAGAAGCACTTGAATGGTCCCAATAAATATACCA
GCTAGACATCCATAGAATACCAGATAGAAAAGTAAGATTTTAAACCAGCTGCCACCTGTTCTGCCCAGGA
ACTCCTTCTTCTCGGGGTTCCAGAGAAATTTCTTCCAGCTGCCGTCGTTCTCCTTGGTTTTGTCTCTGGC
CATCTCGAGATCCCGGGTGATCAAGTCTTCGTCGAGTGATTGTAAATAAAATGTAATTTACAGTATAGTA
TTTTAATTAATATACAAATGATTTGATAATAATTCTTATTTAACTATAATATATTGTGTTGGGTTGAATT
AAAGGTCCGTATACTCCGGAATATTAATAG
